>Addgene plasmid #145985 | pAc5.1B-EGFP-DmTral-LSmTex-del46-49-V5His6_B | depositor full sequence | sequence record 288430 | Full Sequence
CTTCAAGGAATTAATTCTATATTCTAAAAACACAAATGATACTTCTAAAAAAAATCATGAATGGCATCAA
CTCTGAATCAAATCTTTGCAGATGCACCTACTTCTCATTTCCACTGTCACATCATTTTTCCAGATCTCGC
TGCCTGTTATGTGGCCCACAAACCAAGACACGTTTTATGGCCATTAAAGCTGGCTGATCGTCGCCAAACA
CCAAATACATATCAATATGTACATTCGAGAAAGAAGCGATCAAAGAAGCGTCTTCGGGCGAGTAGGAGAA
TGCGGAGGAGAAGGAGAACGAGCTGATCTAGTATCTCTCCACAATCCAATGCCAACTGACCAACTGGCCA
TATTCGGAGCAATTTGAAGCCAATTTCCATCGCCTGGCGATCGCTCCATTCTTGGCTATATGTTTTTCAC
CGTTCCCGGGGCCATTTTCAAAGACTCGTCGGTAAGATAAGATTGTGTCACTCGCTGTCTCTCTTCATTT
GTCGAAGAATGCTGAGGAATTTCGCGATGACGTCGGCGAGTATTTTGAAGAATGAGAATAATTTGTATTT
ATACGAAAATCAGTTAGTGGAATTTTCTACAAAAACATGTTATCTATAGATAATTTTGTTGCAAAATATG
TTGACTATGACAAAGATTGTATGTATATACCTTTAATGTATTCTCATTTTCTTATGTATTTATAATGGCA
ATGATGATACTGATGATATTTTAAGATGATGCCAGACCACAGGCTGATTTCTGCGTCTTTTGCCGAACGC
AGTGCATGTGCGGTTGTTGTTTTTTGGAATAGTTTCAATTTTCGGACTGTCCGCTTTGATTTCAGTTTCT
TGGCTTATTCAAAAAGCAAAGTAAAGCCAAAAAAGCGAGATGGCAATACCAAATGCGGCAAAACGGTAGT
GGAAGGAAAGGGGTGCGGGGCAGCGGAAGGAAGGGTGGGGCGGGGCGTGGCGGGGTCTGTGGCTGGGCGC
GACGTCACCGACGTTGGAGCCACTCCTTTGACCATGTGTGCGTGTGTGTATTATTCGTGTCTCGCCACTC
GCCGGTTGTTTTTTTCTTTTTATCTCGCTCTCTCTAGCGCCATCTCGTACGCATGCTCAACGCACCGCAT
GTTGCCGTGTCCTTTATGCGTCATTTTGGCTCGAAATAGGCAATTATTTAAACAAAGATTAGTCAACGAA
AACGCTAAAATAAATAAGTCTACAATATGGTTACTTATTGCCATGTGTGTGCAGCCAACGATAGCAACAA
AAGCAACAACACAGTGGCTTTCCCTCTTTCACTTTTTGTTTGCAAGCGCGTGCGAGCAAGACGGCACGAC
CGGCAAACGCAATTACGCTGACAAAGAGCAGACGAAGTTTTGGCCGAAAAACATCAAGGCGCCTGATACG
AATGCATTTGCAATAACAATTGCGATATTTAATATTGTTTATGAAGCTGTTTGACTTCAAAACACACAAA
AAAAAAAATAAAACAAATTATTTGAAAGAGAATTAGGAATCGGACAGCTTATCGTTACGGGCTAACAGCA
CACCGAGACGAAATAGCTTACCTGACGTCACAGCCTCTGGAAGAACTGCCGCCAAGCAGAGAGAGAGAGA
AAAAGAGGGAGAGCAGCTTAGACCGCATGTGCTTGTGTGTGAGGCGTCTCTCTCTTCGTCTCCTGTTTGC
GCAAACGCATAGACTGCACTGAGAAAATCGATTACCTATTTTTTATGAATGAATATTTGCACTATTACTA
TTCAAAACTATTAAGATAGCAATCACATTCAATAGCCAAATACTATACCACCTGAGCGATGCAACGAAAT
GATCAATTTGAGCAAAAATGCTGCATATTTAGGACGGCATCATTATAGAAATGCTTCTTGCTGTGTACTT
TTCTCTCGTCTGGCAGCTGTTTCGCCGTTATTGTTAAAACCGGCTTAAGTTAGGTGTGTTTTCTACGACT
AGTGATGCCCCTACTAGAAGATGTGTGTTGCACAAATGTCCCTGAATAACCAATTTGAAGTGCAGATAGC
AGTAAACGTAAGCTAATATGAATATTATTTAACTGTAATGTTTTAATATCGCTGGACATTACTAATAAAC
CCACTATAAACACATGTACATATGTATGTTTTGGCATACAATGAGTAGTTGGGGAAAAAATGTGTAAAAG
CACCGTGACCATCACAGCATAAAGATAACCAGCTGAAGTATCGAATATGAGTAACCCCCAAATTGAATCA
CATGCCGCAACTGATAGGACCCATGGAAGTACACTCTTCATGGCGATATACAAGACACACACAAGCACGA
ACACCCAGTTGCGGAGGAAATTCTCCGTAAATGAAAACCCAATCGGCGAACAATTCATACCCATATATGG
TAAAAGTTTTGAACGCGACTTGAGAGCGGAGAGCATTGCGGCTGATAAGGTTTTAGCGCTAAGCGGGCTT
TATAAAACGGGCTGCGGGACCAGTTTTCATATCACTACCGTTTGAGTTCTTGTGCTGTGTGGATACTCCT
CCCGACACAAAGCCGCTCCATCAGCCAGCAGTCGTCTAATCCAGAGACCCCGGATCGGGGTACCAACATG
GTGAGCAAGGGCGAGGAGCTGTTCACCGGGGTGGTGCCCATCCTGGTCGAGCTGGACGGCGACGTAAACG
GCCACAAGTTCAGCGTGTCCGGCGAGGGCGAGGGCGATGCCACCTACGGCAAGCTGACCCTGAAGTTCAT
CTGCACCACCGGCAAGCTGCCCGTGCCCTGGCCCACCCTCGTGACCACCCTGACCTACGGCGTGCAGTGC
TTCAGCCGCTACCCCGACCACATGAAGCAGCACGACTTCTTCAAGTCCGCCATGCCCGAAGGCTACGTCC
AGGAGCGCACCATCTTCTTCAAGGACGACGGCAACTACAAGACCCGCGCCGAGGTGAAGTTCGAGGGCGA
CACCCTGGTGAACCGCATCGAGCTGAAGGGCATCGACTTCAAGGAGGACGGCAACATCCTGGGGCACAAG
CTGGAGTACAACTACAACAGCCACAACGTCTATATCATGGCCGACAAGCAGAAGAACGGCATCAAGGTGA
ACTTCAAGATCCGCCACAACATCGAGGACGGCAGCGTGCAGCTCGCCGACCACTACCAGCAGAACACCCC
CATCGGCGACGGCCCCGTGCTGCTGCCCGACAACCACTACCTGAGCACCCAGTCCGCCCTGAGCAAAGAC
CCCAACGAGAAGCGCGATCACATGGTCCTGCTGGAGTTCGTGACCGCCGCCGGGATCACTCTCGGCATGG
ACGAGCTGTACAAGCCAAGCTTGAATTCTATGAGCGGGGGATTACCGGAGTTGGGCTCCAAAATCAGCCT
CATTTCCAAGGCGGACATTCGATACGAGGGCCGCCTGTACACGGTGGATCCGCAGGAGTGCACCATTGCG
CTCTCGAGTGTGCGATCCTTCGGTGACACCCAGTTCCAGATAGCGCCGCAATCGCAGATCTACGACTACA
TCCTCTTCCGTGGCTCGGACATCAAGGACATTCGCGTTGTCAACAACCACACGCTGCCGCACCACAATGA
CCCGGCGATCATGCAGGCGCAGCTCGGCGGCCGCTCGAGTCTAGAGGGCCCGCGGTTCGAAGGTAAGCCT
ATCCCTAACCCTCTCCTCGGTCTCGATTCTACGCGTACCGGTCATCATCACCATCACCATTGAGTTTAAA
CCCGCTGATCAGCCTCGACTGTGCCTTCTAAGGCCTGAGCTCGCTGATCAGCCTCGATCGAGGATCCAGA
CATGATAAGATACATTGATGAGTTTGGACAAACCACAACTAGAATGCAGTGAAAAAAATGCTTTATTTGT
GAAATTTGTGATGCTATTGCTTTATTTGTAACCATTATAAGCTGCAATAAACAAGTTAACAACAACAATT
GCATTCATTTTATGTTTCAGGTTCAGGGGGAGGTGTGGGAGGTTTTTTAAAGCAAGTAAAACCTCTACAA
ATGTGGTATGGCTGATTATGATCAGTCGACCGATGCCCTTGAGAGCCTTCAACCCAGTCAGCTCCTTCCG
GTGGGCGCGGGGCATGACTATCGTCGCCGCACTTATGACTGTCTTCTTTATCATGCAACTCGTAGGACAG
GTGCCGGCAGCGCTCTGGGTCATTTTCGGCGAGGACCGCTTTCGCTGGAGCGCGACGATGATCGGCCTGT
CGCTTGCGGTATTCGGAATCTTGCACGCCCTCGCTCAAGCCTTCGTCACTGGTCCCGCCACCAAACGTTT
CGGCGAGAAGCAGGCCATTATCGCCGGCATGGCGGCCGACGCGCTGGGCTACGTCTTGCTGGCGTTCGCG
ACGCGAGGCTGGATGGCCTTCCCCATTATGATTCTTCTCGCTTCCGGCGGCATCGGGATGCCCGCGTTGC
AGGCCATGCTGTCCAGGCAGGTAGATGACGACCATCAGGGACAGCTTCAAGGATCGCTCGCGGCTCTTAC
CAGCCAGCAAAAGGCCAGGAACCGTAAAAAGGCCGCGTTGCTGGCGTTTTTCCATAGGCTCCGCCCCCCT
GACGAGCATCACAAAAATCGACGCTCAAGTCAGAGGTGGCGAAACCCGACAGGACTATAAAGATACCAGG
CGTTTCCCCCTGGAAGCTCCCTCGTGCGCTCTCCTGTTCCGACCCTGCCGCTTACCGGATACCTGTCCGC
CTTTCTCCCTTCGGGAAGCGTGGCGCTTTCTCAATGCTCACGCTGTAGGTATCTCAGTTCGGTGTAGGTC
GTTCGCTCCAAGCTGGGCTGTGTGCACGAACCCCCCGTTCAGCCCGACCGCTGCGCCTTATCCGGTAACT
ATCGTCTTGAGTCCAACCCGGTAAGACACGACTTATCGCCACTGGCAGCAGCCACTGGTAACAGGATTAG
CAGAGCGAGGTATGTAGGCGGTGCTACAGAGTTCTTGAAGTGGTGGCCTAACTACGGCTACACTAGAAGG
ACAGTATTTGGTATCTGCGCTCTGCTGAAGCCAGTTACCTTCGGAAAAAGAGTTGGTAGCTCTTGATCCG
GCAAACAAACCACCGCTGGTAGCGGTGGTTTTTTTGTTTGCAAGCAGCAGATTACGCGCAGAAAAAAAGG
ATCTCAAGAAGATCCTTTGATCTTTTCTACGGGGTCTGACGCTCAGTGGAACGAAAACTCACGTTAAGGG
ATTTTGGTCATGAGATTATCAAAAAGGATCTTCACCTAGATCCTTTTAAATTAAAAATGAAGTTTTAAAT
CAATCTAAAGTATATATGAGTAAACTTGGTCTGACAGTTACCAATGCTTAATCAGTGAGGCACCTATCTC
AGCGATCTGTCTATTTCGTTCATCCATAGTTGCCTGACTCCCCGTCGTGTAGATAACTACGATACGGGAG
GGCTTACCATCTGGCCCCAGTGCTGCAATGATACCGCGAGACCCACGCTCACCGGCTCCAGATTTATCAG
CAATAAACCAGCCAGCCGGAAGGGCCGAGCGCAGAAGTGGTCCTGCAACTTTATCCGCCTCCATCCAGTC
TATTAATTGTTGCCGGGAAGCTAGAGTAAGTAGTTCGCCAGTTAATAGTTTGCGCAACGTTGTTGCCATT
GCTGCAGGCATCGTGGTGTCACGCTCGTCGTTTGGTATGGCTTCATTCAGCTCCGGTTCCCAACGATCAA
GGCGAGTTACATGATCCCCCATGTTGTGCAAAAAAGCGGTTAGCTCCTTCGGTCCTCCGATCGTTGTCAG
AAGTAAGTTGGCCGCAGTGTTATCACTCATGGTTATGGCAGCACTGCATAATTCTCTTACTGTCATGCCA
TCCGTAAGATGCTTTTCTGTGACTGGTGAGTACTCAACCAAGTCATTCTGAGAATAGTGTATGCGGCGAC
CGAGTTGCTCTTGCCCGGCGTCAACACGGGATAATACCGCGCCACATAGCAGAACTTTAAAAGTGCTCAT
CATTGGAAAACGTTCTTCGGGGCGAAAACTCTCAAGGATCTTACCGCTGTTGAGATCCAGTTCGATGTAA
CCCACTCGTGCACCCAACTGATCTTCAGCATCTTTTACTTTCACCAGCGTTTCTGGGTGAGCAAAAACAG
GAAGGCAAAATGCCGCAAAAAAGGGAATAAGGGCGACACGGAAATGTTGAATACTCATACTCTTCCTTTT
TCAATATTATTGAAGCATTTATCAGGGTTATTGTCTCATGAGCGGATACATATTTGAATGTATTTAGAAA
AATAAACAAATAGGGGTTCCGCGCACATTTCCCCGAAAAGTGCCACCTGACGTCTAAGAAACCATTATTA
TCATGACATTAACCTATAAAAATAGGCGTATCACGAGGCCCTTTCGT
Features (pLannotate 1.2.2; 10 found; start..end, strand, type, name):
     56..2568    +  promoter       Ac5 promoter: Drosophila melanogaster actin 5C promoter
   2588..3304    +  CDS            EGFP: EGFP is a basic (constitutively fluorescent) green fluorescent protein published in 1996, derived from Aequorea victoria. It is reported to be a rapidly-maturing weak dimer with moderate acid sensitivity.
   3320..3610    +  CDS            LSM14B (fragment): LS14B_HUMAN - Also known as C20orf40 From Homo sapiens (Human).
   3632..3673    +  CDS            V5 tag: epitope tag from simian virus 5
   3773..3907    -  polyA_signal   SV40 poly(A) signal: SV40 polyadenylation signal
   3930..4014    -  CDS            large T antigen (fragment): large T antigen from SV40 (simian virus 40)
   4015..4485    +  CDS            TcR (fragment): tetracycline efflux protein; tet; confers resistance to tetracycline
   4529..5117    -  rep_origin     ori: high-copy-number ColE1/pMB1/pBR322/pUC origin of replication
   5288..6148    -  CDS            AmpR: β-lactamase; bla; confers resistance to ampicillin, carbenicillin, and related antibiotics
   6149..6253    -  promoter       AmpR promoter: bla
