[The description below was written by a language model from this plasmid's Addgene catalogue record and pLannotate feature annotations shown in this document.]
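Description:
pAc5.1B-EGFP-DmTral-LSmTex-del46-49-V5His6_B is an insect-cell expression plasmid of about 6.3 kb. The catalogue lists the backbone as unknown, although the name and annotated parts point to a pAc5.1-type vector. It is propagated in E. coli using a ColE1/pUC-type origin and selected with ampicillin through the β-lactamase gene and its native promoter. The catalogue calls it low copy, whereas the annotated origin is described as high copy, and the record does not resolve this difference. Short annotated fragments of a tetracycline resistance gene and of SV40 large T antigen appear to be non-functional remnants of vector sequence.

Expression is driven by the Drosophila melanogaster actin 5C promoter, a strong constitutive promoter commonly used in cultured fly cells. It is followed by an EGFP coding sequence fused upstream of a roughly 290 nt insert. The annotation tool labelled this insert as a fragment of human LSM14B, but according to the catalogue it comes from the D. melanogaster gene tral (Trailer Hitch, also known as LSm15). The human label most likely reflects homology between these LSm-domain proteins. The insert name suggests an LSm-domain fragment carrying a deletion at positions 46–49, though the record does not define "LSmTex" or the exact boundaries. A V5 epitope follows the insert, the name also indicates a His6 tag that is not separately annotated, and an SV40 polyadenylation signal lies downstream. Whether the C-terminal tags are read in frame is not stated.

The associated publication concerns how Trailer Hitch and EDC3 associate with DCP1 and Me31B. The construct is therefore suited to producing a GFP-tagged Tral LSm-domain deletion mutant in insect cells for localisation or protein interaction studies.
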