Addgene plasmid #145985: pAc5.1B-EGFP-DmTral-LSmTex-del46-49-V5His6_B
Purpose: Insect Expression of DmTral-LSmTex-del46-49
Depositing lab: Elisa Izaurralde. Depositing organization: Max Planck Institute for Developmental Biology. Publication: Similar modes of interaction enable Trailer Hitch and EDC3 to associate with DCP1 and Me31B in distinct protein complexes. Tritschler F, Eulalio A, Helms S, Schmidt S, Coles M, Weichenrieder O, Izaurralde E, Truffault V. Mol Cell Biol. 2008 Nov . 28(21):6695-708. 10.1128/MCB.00759-08 PubMed 18765641.
Backbone
  Vector backbone: Unknown
  Vector type: Insect Expression
Growth in bacteria
  Bacterial resistance: Ampicillin, 100 μg/mL
  Growth temperature: 37°C
  Growth strain: DH5alpha
  Copy number: Low Copy
Gene/Insert
  Gene/Insert name: DmTral-LSmTex-del46-49
  Species: D. melanogaster (fly)
  Entrez Gene: tral (a.k.a. Dmel_CG10686, BEST:GH08269, CG10686, DmLSm15, Dmel\CG10686, LSm15, Lsm15, Scd6p, TRAL, Tral, anon-EST:Posey139, anon-WO0172774.89, anon-WO02059370.24, p67, p70)
  Cloning method: Unknown
Terms and licenses: Academic/Nonprofit Terms; Industry Terms: Not Available to Industry
Depositor comments: Plasmids from this collection were made available to the research community and donated after the lab closed. Please note that the sequence provided by the depositing laboratory may be theoretical/predicted or based on Sanger sequencing results. There may be discrepancies between sequencing results obtained by Addgene and the depositor sequence. If an Addgene verified sequence is not available, please contact before placing your order to request that our lab fully sequence the plasmid.
How to cite: pAc5.1B-EGFP-DmTral-LSmTex-del46-49-V5His6_B was a gift from Elisa Izaurralde (Addgene plasmid # 145985 ; http://n2t.net/addgene:145985 ; RRID:Addgene_145985)
